>Addgene plasmid #156780 | pD649-HAsp-SIRPB1-Fc(DAPA)-AviTag-6xHis | addgene full sequence | sequence record 430425 | Addgene NGS Result
TTTCAATATTATTGAAGCATTTATCAGGGTTATTGTCTCATGAGCGGATACATATTTGAATGTATTTAGA
AAAATAAACAAATAGGGGTCAGTGTTACAACCAATTAACCAATTCTGAACATTATCGCGAGCCCATTTAT
ACCTGAATATGGCTCATAACACCCCTTGCTCATGACCAAAATCCCTTAACGTGAGTTACGCGCGCGTCGT
TCCACTGAGCGTCAGACCCCGTAGAAAAGATCAAAGGATCTTCTTGAGATCCTTTTTTTCTGCGCGTAAT
CTGCTGCTTGCAAACAAAAAAACCACCGCTACCAGCGGTGGTTTGTTTGCCGGATCAAGAGCTACCAACT
CTTTTTCCGAAGGTAACTGGCTTCAGCAGAGCGCAGATACCAAATACTGTTCTTCTAGTGTAGCCGTAGT
TAGCCCACCACTTCAAGAACTCTGTAGCACCGCCTACATACCTCGCTCTGCTAATCCTGTTACCAGTGGC
TGCTGCCAGTGGCGATAAGTCGTGTCTTACCGGGTTGGACTCAAGACGATAGTTACCGGATAAGGCGCAG
CGGTCGGGCTGAACGGGGGGTTCGTGCACACAGCCCAGCTTGGAGCGAACGACCTACACCGAACTGAGAT
ACCTACAGCGTGAGCTATGAGAAAGCGCCACGCTTCCCGAAGGGAGAAAGGCGGACAGGTATCCGGTAAG
CGGCAGGGTCGGAACAGGAGAGCGCACGAGGGAGCTTCCAGGGGGAAACGCCTGGTATCTTTATAGTCCT
GTCGGGTTTCGCCACCTCTGACTTGAGCGTCGATTTTTGTGATGCTCGTCAGGGGGGCGGAGCCTATGGA
AAAACGCCAGCAACGCGGCCTTTTTACGGTTCCTGGCCTTTTGCTGGCCTTTTGCTCACATGTTCTTTCC
TGCGTTATCCCCTGATTCTGTGGATAACCGTATTACCGCCTTTGAGTGAGCTGATACCGCTCGCCGCAGC
CGAACGACCGAGCGCAGCGAGTCAGTGAGCGAGGAAGCGGAAGGCGAGAGTAGGGAACTGCCAGGCATCA
AACTAAGCAGAAGGCCCCTGACGGATGGCCTTTTTGCGTTTCTACAAACTCTTTCTGTGTTGTAAAACGA
CGGCCAGTCTTAAGCTCGGGCCCCCTGGGCGGTTCTGATAACGAGTAATCGTTAATCCGCAAATAACGTA
AAAACCCGCTTCGGCGGGTTTTTTTATGGGGGGAGTTTAGGGAAAGAGCATTTGTCAGAATATTTAAGGG
CGCCTGTCACTTTGCTTGATATATGAGAATTATTTAACCTTATAAATGAGAAAAAAGCAACGCACTTTAA
ATAAGATACGTTGCTTTTTCGATTGATGAACACCTATAATTAAACTATTCATCTATTATTTATGATTTTT
TGTATATACAATATTTCTAGTTTGTTAAAGAGAATTAAGAAAATAAATCTCGAAAATAATAAAGGGAAAA
TCAGTTTTTGATATCAAAATTATACATGTCAACGATAATACAAAATATAATACAAACTATAAGATGTTAT
CAGTATTTATTATCATTTAGAATAAATTTTGTGTCGCCCTTAATTGTGAGCGGATAACAATTACGAGCTT
CATGCACAGTGGCGTTGACTCAATATTGGCCATTAGCCATATTATTCATTGGTTATATAGCATAAATCAA
TATTGGCTATTGGCCATTGCATACGTTGTATCTATATCATAATATGTACATTTATATTGGCTCATGTCCA
ATATGACCGCCATGTTGGCATTGATTATTGACTAGTTATTAATAGTAATCAATTACGGGGTCATTAGTTC
ATAGCCCATATATGGAGTTCCGCGTTACATAACTTACGGTAAATGGCCCGCCTGGCTGACCGCCCAACGA
CCCCCGCCCATTGACGTCAATAATGACGTATGTTCCCATAGTAACGCCAATAGGGACTTTCCATTGACGT
CAATGGGTGGAGTATTTACGGTAAACTGCCCACTTGGCAGTACATCAAGTGTATCATATGCCAAGTACGC
CCCCTATTGACGTCAATGACGGTAAATGGCCCGCCTGGCATTATGCCCAGTACATGACCTTATGGGACTT
TCCTACTTGGCAGTACATCTACGTATTAGTCATCGCTATTACCATGGTGATGCGGTTTTGGCAGTACATC
AATGGGCGTGGATAGCGGTTTGACTCACGGGGATTTCCAAGTCTCCACCCCATTGACGTCAATGGGAGTT
TGTTTTGGCACCAAAATCAACGGGACTTTCCAAAATGTCGTAACAACTCCGCCCCATTGACGCAAATGGG
CGGTAGGCGTGTACGGTGGGAGGTCTATATAAGCAGAGCTCGTTTAGTGAACCGTCAGATCGCCTGGAGA
CGCCATCCACGCTGTTTTGACCTCCATAGAAGACACCGGGACCGATCCAGCCTCCGCGGCCGGGAACGGT
GCATTGGAACGCGGATTCCCCGTGCCAAGAGTGACGTAAGTACCGCCTATAGAGTCTATAGGCCCACCCC
CTTGGCTTCGTTAGAACGCGGCTACAATTAATACATAACCTTATGTATCATACACATACGATTTAGGTGA
CACTATAGAATAACATCCACTTTGCCTTTCTCTCCACAGGTGTCCACTCCCAGGTCCAACTGCACCTCGG
TTCTATCGAAAACGCGCCTGCTAGCGCCACCATGAAGACCATCATTGCCCTGAGCTACATCTTCTGCCTG
GTGTTCGCTGCGGCCGCCGAAGATGAGCTGCAAGTGATTCAGCCTGAGAAGTCCGTGTCTGTGGCCGCTG
GCGAATCTGCCACACTGAGATGTGCCATGACCAGCCTGATTCCAGTGGGCCCCATCATGTGGTTTAGAGG
CGCTGGTGCCGGCAGAGAGCTGATCTACAATCAGAAAGAGGGACACTTCCCCAGAGTGACCACCGTGTCT
GAGCTGACCAAGCGGAACAACCTGGACTTCAGCATCAGCATCTCCAACATCACACCCGCCGACGCCGGCA
CCTACTACTGCGTGAAGTTTAGAAAGGGCAGCCCCGACGACGTGGAATTCAAATCTGGCGCCGGAACAGA
GCTGTCTGTGCGGGCTAAACCTAGCGCTCCTGTGGTGTCTGGACCTGCCGTTAGAGCCACACCTGAGCAC
ACCGTGTCCTTTACCTGCGAGTCTCACGGCTTCAGCCCCAGAGATATCACCCTGAAGTGGTTCAAGAACG
GCAACGAGCTGAGCGACTTCCAGACCAATGTTGACCCTGCCGGCGATAGCGTGTCCTACTCTATCCACTC
TACCGCCAGAGTGGTGCTGACAAGAGGCGACGTGCACAGCCAAGTGATCTGCGAGATCGCCCACATCACA
CTGCAGGGCGATCCTCTGAGAGGCACCGCCAATCTGTCTGAGGCCATCAGAGTGCCTCCAACACTGGAAG
TGACCCAGCAGCCTATGAGAGCCGAGAACCAGGCCAACGTGACCTGCCAGGTGTCCAACTTTTACCCCAG
AGGCCTGCAGCTGACCTGGCTGGAAAATGGCAACGTGTCCAGAACCGAGACAGCCAGCACACTGATCGAG
AACAAGGACGGCACATACAACTGGATGAGCTGGCTGCTGGTCAACACATGCGCCCACAGAGATGATGTGG
TCCTGACCTGTCAGGTCGAGCATGATGGACAGCAGGCCGTGTCTAAGAGCTACGCCCTGGAAATCAGCGC
CCACCAGAAAGAGCACGGCAGCGATATTACACACGAAGCCGCTCTGGCCCCTACCGCTCCTCTTGGCGCG
CCGGGCGGCGACAAGACCCACACCTGCCCCCCCTGCCCAGCTCCAGAACTGCTGGGAGGGCCTTCCGTGT
TCCTGTTCCCCCCCAAGCCCAAGGACACCCTGATGATCAGCAGGACCCCCGAGGTGACCTGCGTGGTGGT
GGCCGTGTCCCACGAGGACCCAGAGGTGAAGTTCAACTGGTACGTGGACGGCGTGGAGGTGCACAACGCC
AAGACCAAGCCCAGAGAGGAGCAGTACAACAGCACCTACAGGGTGGTGTCCGTGCTGACCGTGCTGCACC
AGGACTGGCTGAACGGCAAAGAATACAAGTGCAAAGTCTCCAACAAGGCCCTGGCTGCCCCAATCGAAAA
GACAATCAGCAAGGCCAAGGGCCAGCCACGGGAGCCCCAGGTGTACACCCTGCCCCCCAGCCGGGAGGAG
ATGACCAAGAACCAGGTGTCCCTGACCTGTCTGGTGAAGGGCTTCTACCCCAGCGATATCGCCGTGGAGT
GGGAGAGCAACGGCCAGCCCGAGAACAACTACAAGACCACCCCCCCAGTGCTGGACAGCGACGGCAGCTT
CTTCCTGTACAGCAAGCTGACCGTGGACAAGTCCAGGTGGCAGCAGGGCAACGTGTTCAGCTGCAGCGTG
ATGCACGAGGCCCTGCACAACCACTACACCCAGAAGTCCCTGAGCCTGAGCCCCGGCGGCAGCGGTCTTA
ATGATATTTTCGAGGCTCAGAAGATTGAGTGGCATGAACACCACCACCATCACCACTAAGGCCGGCCTGT
AGTCACTGGCACAACGCGTTACCCGGTAAGCCAATCGGGTATACACGGTCGTCATACTGCAGACAGGGTT
CTTCTACTTTGCAAGATAGTCTTGAGTAGTAAAATAAATAGATAGAGAAAATCAGCCTCGACTGTGCCTT
CTAGTTGCCAGCCATCTGTTGTTTGCCCCTCCCCCGTGCCTTCCTTGACCCTGGAAGGTGCCACTCCCAC
TGTCCTTTCCTAATAAAATGAGGAAATTGCATCACAACACTCAACCCTATCTCGGTCTATTCTTTTGATT
TATAAGGGATTTTGCCGATTTCGGCCTATTGGTTAAAAAATGAGCTGATTTAACAAAAATTTAACGCGAA
TTAATTCTGTGGAATGTGTGTCAGTTAGGGTGTGGAAAGTCCCCAGGCTCCCCAGCAGGCAGAAGTATGC
AAAGCATGCATCTCAATTAGTCAGCAACCAGGTGTGGAAAGTCCCCAGGCTCCCCAGCAGGCAGAAGTAT
GCAAAGCATGCATCTCAATTAGTCAGCAACCATAGTCCCGCCCCTAACTCCGCCCATCCCGCCCCTAACT
CCGCCCAGTTCCGCCCATTCTCCGCCCCATGGCTGACTAATTTTTTTTATTTATGCAGAGGCCGAGGCCG
CCTCTGCCTCTGAGCTATTCCAGAAGTAGTGAGGAGGCTTTTTTGGAGGCCTAGGCTTTTGCAAAAAGCT
CCCGGGAGCTTGTATATCCATTTTCGGATCTGATCAGCACGTGTTGACAATTAATCATCGGCATAGTATA
TCGGCATAGTATAATACGACAAGGTGAGGAACTAAACCATGACCGAGTACAAGCCCACGGTGCGCCTCGC
CACCCGCGACGACGTCCCCAGGGCCGTACGCACCCTCGCCGCCGCGTTCGCCGACTACCCCGCCACGCGC
CACACCGTCGATCCGGACCGCCACATCGAGCGGGTCACCGAGCTGCAAGAACTCTTCCTCACGCGCGTCG
GGCTCGACATCGGCAAGGTGTGGGTCGCGGACGACGGCGCCGCGGTGGCGGTCTGGACCACGCCGGAGAG
CGTCGAAGCGGGGGCGGTGTTCGCCGAGATCGGCCCGCGCATGGCCGAGTTGAGCGGTTCCCGGCTGGCC
GCGCAGCAACAGATGGAAGGCCTCCTGGCGCCGCACCGGCCCAAGGAGCCCGCGTGGTTCCTGGCCACCG
TCGGCGTCTCGCCCGACCACCAGGGCAAGGGTCTGGGCAGCGCCGTCGTGCTCCCCGGAGTGGAGGCGGC
CGAGCGCGCCGGGGTGCCCGCCTTCCTGGAGACATCCGCGCCCCGCAACCTCCCCTTCTACGAGCGGCTC
GGCTTCACCGTCACCGCCGACGTCGAGGTGCCCGAAGGACCGCGCACCTGGTGCATGACCCGCAAGCCCG
GTGCCTGACACGTGCTACGAGATTTCGATTCCACCGCCGCCTTCTATGAAAGGTTGGGCTTCGGAATCGT
TTTCCGGGACGCCGGCTGGATGATCCTCCAGCGCGGGGATCTCATGCTGGAGTTCTTCGCCCACCCCAAC
TTGTTTATTGCAGCTTATAATGGTTACAAATAAAGCAATAGCATCACAAATTTCACAAATAAAGCATTTT
TTTCACTGCATTCTAGTTGTGGTTTGTCCAAACTCATCAATGTATCTTATCATGTCTGTATACCGTCGAC
CTCTAGCTAGAGCTTGGCGTAATCATGGTCATTACCAATGCTTAATCAGTGAGGCACCTATCTCAGCGAT
CTGTCTATTTCGTTCATCCATAGTTGCCTGACTCCCCGTCGTGTAGATAACTACGATACGGGAGGGCTTA
CCATCTGGCCCCAGCGCTGCGATGATACCGCGAGAACCACGCTCACCGGCTCCGGATTTATCAGCAATAA
ACCAGCCAGCCGGAAGGGCCGAGCGCAGAAGTGGTCCTGCAACTTTATCCGCCTCCATCCAGTCTATTAA
TTGTTGCCGGGAAGCTAGAGTAAGTAGTTCGCCAGTTAATAGTTTGCGCAACGTTGTTGCCATCGCTACA
GGCATCGTGGTGTCACGCTCGTCGTTTGGTATGGCTTCATTCAGCTCCGGTTCCCAACGATCAAGGCGAG
TTACATGATCCCCCATGTTGTGCAAAAAAGCGGTTAGCTCCTTCGGTCCTCCGATCGTTGTCAGAAGTAA
GTTGGCCGCAGTGTTATCACTCATGGTTATGGCAGCACTGCATAATTCTCTTACTGTCATGCCATCCGTA
AGATGCTTTTCTGTGACTGGTGAGTACTCAACCAAGTCATTCTGAGAATAGTGTATGCGGCGACCGAGTT
GCTCTTGCCCGGCGTCAATACGGGATAATACCGCGCCACATAGCAGAACTTTAAAAGTGCTCATCATTGG
AAAACGTTCTTCGGGGCGAAAACTCTCAAGGATCTTACCGCTGTTGAGATCCAGTTCGATGTAACCCACT
CGTGCACCCAACTGATCTTCAGCATCTTTTACTTTCACCAGCGTTTCTGGGTGAGCAAAAACAGGAAGGC
AAAATGCCGCAAAAAAGGGAATAAGGGCGACACGGAAATGTTGAATACTCATATTCTTCCTT
Features (pLannotate 1.2.2; 21 found; start..end, strand, type, name):
    119..143     -  CDS            KanR (fragment): aminoglycoside phosphotransferase; aph(3')-Ia; confers resistance to kanamycin
    254..842     +  rep_origin     ori: high-copy-number ColE1/pMB1/pBR322/pUC origin of replication
   1067..1084    +  terminator     rrnB T2 terminator (fragment): transcription terminator T2 from the E. coli rrnB gene
   1109..1128    -  CDS            lacZα (fragment): LacZα fragment of β-galactosidase; lacZ fragment
   1584..1600    +  protein_bind   lac operator: The lac repressor binds to the lac operator to inhibit transcription in E. coli. This inhibition can be relieved by adding lactose or isopropyl-β-D-thiogalactopyranoside (IPTG). lac repressor encoded by lacI
   1843..2146    +  enhancer       CMV enhancer: human cytomegalovirus immediate early enhancer
   2147..2350    +  promoter       CMV promoter: human cytomegalovirus (CMV) immediate early promoter
   2486..2529    +  intron         CMV intron (fragment): modified intron A from human cytomegalovirus
   2581..2599    +  promoter       SP6 promoter: promoter for bacteriophage SP6 RNA polymerase
   2603..2640    +  CDS            IgH signal sequence (fragment): signal sequence from the mouse immunoglobulin heavy chain variable region
   2743..3774    +  CDS            SIRPB1 (fragment): SIRB1_HUMAN - Experimental evidence at protein level: Swiss-Prot protein existence level 1. Immunoglobulin-like cell surface receptor involved in the negative regulation of receptor tyrosine kinase-coupled signaling processes. Participates also in the recruitment of tyrosine kinase SYK. Triggers activation of myeloid cells when associated with TYROBP (PubMed:10604985). From Homo sapiens (Human).
   3790..4467    +  CDS            IGHG1 (fragment): IGHG1_HUMAN - Experimental evidence at protein level: Swiss-Prot protein existence level 1. Constant region of immunoglobulin heavy chains. Immunoglobulins, also known as antibodies, are membrane-bound or secreted glycoproteins produced by B lymphocytes. In the recognition phase of humoral immunity, the membrane-bound immunoglobulins serve as receptors which, upon binding of a specific antigen, trigger the clonal expansion and differentiation of B lymphocytes into immunoglobulins- secreting plasma cells. Secreted immunoglobulins mediate the effector phase of humoral immunity, which results in
   4682..4793    +  polyA_signal   bGH poly(A) signal: bovine growth hormone polyadenylation signal
   4794..4902    +  rep_origin     f1 ori (fragment): f1 bacteriophage origin of replication; arrow indicates direction of (+) strand synthesis
   4916..5245    +  promoter       SV40 promoter: SV40 enhancer and early promoter
   5293..5340    +  promoter       EM7 promoter: synthetic bacterial promoter&nbsp
   5359..5958    +  CDS            PuroR (fragment): puromycin N-acetyltransferase; pac from Streptomyces; confers resistance to puromycin
   5968..6093    +  CDS            ble (fragment): BLE_KLEPN - Experimental evidence at protein level: Swiss-Prot protein existence level 1. Binding protein with a strong affinity to the bleomycin family of antibiotics. Binds to CL990; an antimitotic-antibiotic compound. From Klebsiella pneumoniae.
   6088..6209    +  polyA_signal   SV40 poly(A) signal: SV40 polyadenylation signal
   6262..7122    -  CDS            AmpR: β-lactamase; bla; confers resistance to ampicillin, carbenicillin, and related antibiotics
   7125..89      -  promoter       AmpR promoter (fragment) (across the origin): bla
