[The description below was written by a language model from this plasmid's Addgene catalogue record and pLannotate feature annotations shown in this document.]
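Description:
pD649-HAsp-SIRPB1-Fc(DAPA)-AviTag-6xHis is a mammalian expression plasmid built on the pD649 backbone for producing the extracellular domain of human SIRPB1 (CD172b, SIRP-beta-1) as a secreted Fc fusion protein. It is maintained in E. coli as a high-copy plasmid through a ColE1/pUC-type origin and selected with ampicillin via a β-lactamase gene. The sequenced record is about 7.1 kb. It also carries an SV40 early promoter/EM7 promoter cassette driving a puromycin N-acetyltransferase gene followed by an SV40 poly(A) signal, which would allow puromycin selection in mammalian cells. Short annotated fragments of KanR, lacZα, ble and f1 ori appear to be non-functional remnants.

Expression is driven by the CMV enhancer and immediate-early promoter, followed by a fragment of CMV intron A and an SP6 promoter, which could also support in vitro transcription. The open reading frame begins with a secretion signal: "HAsp" in the name, although the automated annotation matches part of it to an immunoglobulin heavy-chain signal sequence. This leader directs the protein into the secretory pathway. The roughly 1 kb SIRPB1 ectodomain sits between two retained restriction sites and is fused at its C terminus to a human IgG1 Fc region, then an AviTag and a 6xHis tag, and transcription ends at a bGH poly(A) signal. The Fc carries the D265A and P329A (DAPA) substitutions, which are generally used to reduce Fc effector binding. The Fc dimerises the ectodomain, the AviTag permits site-specific biotinylation, and the His tag allows metal-affinity purification. The plasmid belongs to a collection used to map interactions among human IgSF cell-surface proteins. The depositor notes that some members may carry an IS4-like transposase upstream of the CMV promoter, but none is annotated here.
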