Addgene plasmid #156780: pD649-HAsp-SIRPB1-Fc(DAPA)-AviTag-6xHis
Purpose: Mammalian expression of cell-surface protein extracellular domain fused to Fc(DAPA)-Avi-6xHis. Protein is secreted from cells.
Depositing lab: Chris Garcia. Depositing organization: Stanford University. Publication: A Human IgSF Cell-Surface Interactome Reveals a Complex Network of Protein-Protein Interactions. Wojtowicz WM, Vielmetter J, Fernandes RA, Siepe DH, Eastman CL, Chisholm GB, Cox S, Klock H, Anderson PW, Rue SM, Miller JJ, Glaser SM, Bragstad ML, Vance J, Lam AW, Lesley SA, Zinn K, Garcia KC. Cell. 2020 Aug 20;182(4):1027-1043.e17. doi: 10.1016/j.cell.2020.07.025. PubMed 32822567.
Backbone
  Vector backbone: pD649
  Backbone size w/o insert (bp): 6106
  Vector type: Mammalian Expression
Growth in bacteria
  Bacterial resistance: Ampicillin, 100 μg/mL
  Growth temperature: 37°C
  Growth strain: DH5alpha
  Copy number: High Copy
Gene/Insert
  Gene/Insert name: SIRPB1 (alt name: SIRB1)
  Species: H. sapiens (human)
  Insert size (bp): 1026
  Mutation: Fc region of human IgG contains D265A and P329A mutations (DAPA)
  Entrez Gene: SIRPB1 (a.k.a. CD172b, FLJ26614, SIRP-BETA-1, DKFZp686A05192)
  Promoter: CMV/SP6
  Tag / fusion protein: Fc(DAPA)-AviTag-6xHis (C terminal on backbone)
  Cloning method: Restriction Enzyme; 5′ cloning site GCGGCCGC (not destroyed); 3′ cloning site GGCGCGCC (not destroyed)
  Sequencing primers: 5′ ATTTAGGTGACACTATAG; 3′ CACGTACCAGTTGAACTTCACC
Resource information
  A portion of this plasmid was derived from a plasmid made by: synthesis by ThermoFisher
Terms and licenses: Academic/Nonprofit Terms; Industry Terms: Not Available to Industry
Depositor comments: Some plasmids in this collection may have an IS4-like element ISVsa5 family transposase upstream of the CMV promoter.
How to cite: pD649-HAsp-SIRPB1-Fc(DAPA)-AviTag-6xHis was a gift from Chris Garcia (Addgene plasmid # 156780 ; http://n2t.net/addgene:156780 ; RRID:Addgene_156780)
