>Addgene plasmid #156780 | pD649-HAsp-SIRPB1-Fc(DAPA)-AviTag-6xHis | depositor partial sequence | sequence record 302670 | insert (extracellular domain)
GAAGATGAGCTGCAAGTGATTCAGCCTGAGAAGTCCGTGTCTGTGGCCGCTGGCGAATCTGCCACACTGA
GATGTGCCATGACCAGCCTGATTCCAGTGGGCCCCATCATGTGGTTTAGAGGCGCTGGTGCCGGCAGAGA
GCTGATCTACAATCAGAAAGAGGGACACTTCCCCAGAGTGACCACCGTGTCTGAGCTGACCAAGCGGAAC
AACCTGGACTTCAGCATCAGCATCTCCAACATCACACCCGCCGACGCCGGCACCTACTACTGCGTGAAGT
TTAGAAAGGGCAGCCCCGACGACGTGGAATTCAAATCTGGCGCCGGAACAGAGCTGTCTGTGCGGGCTAA
ACCTAGCGCTCCTGTGGTGTCTGGACCTGCCGTTAGAGCCACACCTGAGCACACCGTGTCCTTTACCTGC
GAGTCTCACGGCTTCAGCCCCAGAGATATCACCCTGAAGTGGTTCAAGAACGGCAACGAGCTGAGCGACT
TCCAGACCAATGTTGACCCTGCCGGCGATAGCGTGTCCTACTCTATCCACTCTACCGCCAGAGTGGTGCT
GACAAGAGGCGACGTGCACAGCCAAGTGATCTGCGAGATCGCCCACATCACACTGCAGGGCGATCCTCTG
AGAGGCACCGCCAATCTGTCTGAGGCCATCAGAGTGCCTCCAACACTGGAAGTGACCCAGCAGCCTATGA
GAGCCGAGAACCAGGCCAACGTGACCTGCCAGGTGTCCAACTTTTACCCCAGAGGCCTGCAGCTGACCTG
GCTGGAAAATGGCAACGTGTCCAGAACCGAGACAGCCAGCACACTGATCGAGAACAAGGACGGCACATAC
AACTGGATGAGCTGGCTGCTGGTCAACACATGCGCCCACAGAGATGATGTGGTCCTGACCTGTCAGGTCG
AGCATGATGGACAGCAGGCCGTGTCTAAGAGCTACGCCCTGGAAATCAGCGCCCACCAGAAAGAGCACGG
CAGCGATATTACACACGAAGCCGCTCTGGCCCCTACCGCTCCTCTT
